Addgene plasmid #39089: CRYBB3
Purpose: Bacterial expression for structure determination; may not be full ORF
Depositing lab: Nicola Burgess-Brown. Depositing organization: University of Oxford.
Backbone
  Vector backbone: pNIC28-Bsa4
  Backbone manufacturer: SGC
  Vector type: Bacterial Expression
Growth in bacteria
  Bacterial resistance: Kanamycin, 50 μg/mL
  Growth temperature: 37°C
  Growth strain: Mach1
  Copy number: Low Copy
Gene/Insert
  Gene/Insert name: CRYBB3 (alt names: crystallin, beta B3; PDB:3QK3)
  Species: H. sapiens (human)
  Insert size (bp): 634
  GenBank ID: crystallin, beta B3
  Entrez Gene: CRYBB3 (a.k.a. CATCN2, CRYB3, CTRCT22)
  Tag / fusion protein: His Tev (N terminal on insert)
  Cloning method: Ligation Independent Cloning
  Sequencing primers: 5′ T7; 3′ T7-term
Terms and licenses: Academic/Nonprofit Terms; Industry Terms: Not Available to Industry
How to cite: CRYBB3 was a gift from Nicola Burgess-Brown (Addgene plasmid # 39089 ; http://n2t.net/addgene:39089 ; RRID:Addgene_39089)
