[The description below was written by a language model from this plasmid's Addgene catalogue record.]
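Description:
CRYBB3 is a bacterial expression plasmid built on the pNIC28-Bsa4 backbone from the SGC, made to produce recombinant human beta-B3 crystallin for structure determination. It is propagated in E. coli as a low-copy plasmid under kanamycin selection. The record does not list the origin of replication or give a feature table, so the vector's architecture can only be inferred from the catalogue fields.

The insert is a roughly 634 bp fragment of the human CRYBB3 gene, which encodes a beta-crystallin, one of the structural proteins of the eye lens. The alternative gene names in the record reflect the gene's association with cataract. The record cautions that the insert may not be the full open reading frame, which is common for structural-genomics constructs whose boundaries are trimmed to give a well-behaved, crystallisable domain. The fragment was introduced by ligation-independent cloning and carries an N-terminal histidine tag followed by a TEV protease site. This arrangement allows capture of the protein by immobilised metal affinity chromatography and removal of the tag by TEV cleavage afterwards.

The promoter is not stated explicitly. However, the listed sequencing primers are T7 and T7-terminator, which suggests the insert lies between a T7 promoter and T7 terminator. If so, expression would require a host strain that supplies T7 RNA polymerase. The insert's alternative names include a PDB entry, indicating that the construct is associated with a deposited crystal structure. Its typical use is therefore overexpression and purification of CRYBB3 protein for crystallographic, biophysical or biochemical work.
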