>Addgene plasmid #39089 | CRYBB3 | depositor partial sequence | sequence record 49147 | CRYBB3 sequence 634 bps
ATGCACCATCATCATCATCATTCTTCTGGTGTAGATCTGGGTACCGAGAACCTGTACTTCCAATCCATGG
GGGGCAGCTACAAGGTGATCTTGTACGAACTAGAGAACTTCCAAGGCAAACGCTGCGAGCTCTCGGCCGA
GTGCCCCAGCCTGACCGACAGCCTGCTGGAGAAGGTGGGCTCCATCCAAGTGGAGTCCGGGCCGTGGCTG
GCATTTGAGTCCAGGGCCTTCCGCGGGGAGCAGTTTGTTCTGGAGAAGGGGGATTATCCTCGCTGGGATG
CCTGGTCCAACAGCCGTGATAGTGACAGCCTTCTGTCCCTCCGGCCTCTGAATATTGATAGTCCACATCA
CAAGCTGCATCTGTTTGAGAACCCAGCTTTCAGTGGCCGCAAGATGGAGATAGTGGATGATGACGTGCCC
AGCCTGTGGGCTCATGGCTTCCAGGACCGTGTGGCGAGTGTCCGTGCCATCAACGGGACGTGGGTTGGCT
ATGAGTTCCCCGGCTACCGTGGGCGCCAGTACGTGTTTGAGCGGGGCGAGTACCGCCACTGGAATGAGTG
GGACGCCAGCCAGCCGCAGCTGCAGTCTGTGCGCCGCATCCGTGACTGACAGTAAAGGTGGATACGGATC
CGAA
