>Addgene plasmid #39089 | CRYBB3 | addgene partial sequence | sequence record 51851 | T7_term
GCAGCCGGATCTCAGTGGTGGTGGTGGTGGTGCTCGAGTGCGGCCGCAAGCTTGTCGACGGAGCTCGAAT
TCGGATCCGTATCCACCTTTACTGTCAGTCACGGATGCGGCGCACAGACTGCAGCTGCGGCTGGCTGGCG
TCCCACTCATTCCAGTGGCGGTACTCGCCCCGCTCAAACACGTACTGGCGCCCACGGTAGCCGGGGAACT
CATAGCCAACCCACGTCCCGTTGATGGCACGGACACTCGCCACACGGTCCTGGAAGCCATGAGCCCACAG
GCTGGGCACGTCATCATCCACTATCTCCATCTTGCGGCCACTGAAAGCTGGGTTCTCAAACAGATGCAGC
TTGTGATGTGGACTATCAATATTCAGAGGCCGGAGGGACAGAAGGCTGTCACTATCACGGCTGTTGGACC
AGGCATCCCAGCGAGGATAATCCCCCTTCTCCAGAACAAACTGCTCCCCGCGGAAGGCCCTGGACTCAAA
TGCCAGCCACGGCCCGGACTCCACTTGGATGGAGCCCACCTTCTCCAGCAGGCTGTCGGTCAGGCTGGGG
CACTCGGCCGAGAGCTCGCAGCGTTTGCCTTGGAAGTTCTCTAGTTCGTACAAGATCACCTTGTAGCTGC
CCCCCATGGATTGGAAGTACAGGTTCTCGGTACCCAGATCTACACCAGAAGAATGATGATGATGATGGTG
CATATGTATATCTCCTTCTTAAAGTTAAACAAAATTATTTCTAGAGGGGAATTGTTATCCGCTCACAATT
CCCCTATAGTGAGTCGTATTAATTTCGCGGGATCGAGATCTCGATCCTCTACGCCGGACGCATCGTGGCC
GGCATCACCGGCGCCACAGGTGCGGTTGCTGGCGC
