>Addgene plasmid #39089 | CRYBB3 | addgene partial sequence | sequence record 51852 | T7 5'-TAATACGACTCACTATAGGG-3'
CCTCTAGAATAATTTTGTTTAACTTTAAGAAGGAGATATACATATGCACCATCATCATCATCATTCTTCT
GGTGTAGATCTGGGTACCGAGAACCTGTACTTCCAATCCATGGGGGGCAGCTACAAGGTGATCTTGTACG
AACTAGAGAACTTCCAAGGCAAACGCTGCGAGCTCTCGGCCGAGTGCCCCAGCCTGACCGACAGCCTGCT
GGAGAAGGTGGGCTCCATCCAAGTGGAGTCCGGGCCGTGGCTGGCATTTGAGTCCAGGGCCTTCCGCGGG
GAGCAGTTTGTTCTGGAGAAGGGGGATTATCCTCGCTGGGATGCCTGGTCCAACAGCCGTGATAGTGACA
GCCTTCTGTCCCTCCGGCCTCTGAATATTGATAGTCCACATCACAAGCTGCATCTGTTTGAGAACCCAGC
TTTCAGTGGCCGCAAGATGGAGATAGTGGATGATGACGTGCCCAGCCTGTGGGCTCATGGCTTCCAGGAC
CGTGTGGCGAGTGTCCGTGCCATCAACGGGACGTGGGTTGGCTATGAGTTCCCCGGCTACCGTGGGCGCC
AGTACGTGTTTGAGCGGGGCGAGTACCGCCACTGGAATGAGTGGGACGCCAGCCAGCCGCAGCTGCAGTC
TGTGCGCCGCATCCGTGACTGACAGTAAAGGTGGATACGGATCCGAATTCGAGCTCCGTCGACAAGCTTG
CGGCCGCACTCGAGCACCACCACCACCACCACTGAGATCCGGCTGCTAACAAAGCCCGAAAGGAAGCTGA
GTTGGCTGCTGCCACCGCTGAGCAATAACTAGCATAACCCCTTGGGGCCTCTAAACGGGTCTTGAGGGGT
TTTTTGCTGAAAGGAGGAACTATATCCGGATTGGCGAATGGGACGCGCCCTGTAGCGGCGCATA
